Addgene plasmid #60948: p3xP3-EGFP.vas-int.NLS
Purpose: Drosophila, p3xP3-EGFP.vas-int.NLS.attB was digested SpeI to get rid of the attB site. used for RMCE. CRISPR.
Depositing lab: Frank Schnorrer. Depositing organization: Max Planck Institute of Biochemistry. Publication: A Versatile Two-Step CRISPR- and RMCE-Based Strategy for Efficient Genome Engineering in Drosophila. Zhang X, Koolhaas WH, Schnorrer F. G3 (Bethesda). 2014 Oct 15. pii: g3.114.013979. doi: 10.1534/g3.114.013979. PubMed 25324299.
Backbone
  Vector backbone: pBluescript II
  Backbone manufacturer: Stratagene
  Backbone size w/o insert (bp): 2961
  Vector type: RMCE
Growth in bacteria
  Bacterial resistance: Ampicillin, 100 μg/mL
  Growth temperature: 37°C
  Growth strain: DH5alpha
  Copy number: High Copy
Gene/Insert
  Gene/Insert name: vas-phiC31 integrase.NLS
  Promoter: vasa
  Cloning method: Unknown
  Sequencing primers: 5′ unknown
Terms and licenses: Academic/Nonprofit Terms; Industry Terms: Not Available to Industry
How to cite: p3xP3-EGFP.vas-int.NLS was a gift from Frank Schnorrer (Addgene plasmid # 60948 ; http://n2t.net/addgene:60948 ; RRID:Addgene_60948)
