[The description below was written by a language model from this plasmid's Addgene catalogue record.]
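Description:
p3xP3-EGFP.vas-int.NLS is a Drosophila helper plasmid built on the pBluescript II backbone, a high-copy bacterial cloning vector that is propagated in E. coli under ampicillin selection. Its recorded insert is phiC31 integrase carrying a nuclear localisation signal, placed under the vasa promoter. Because vasa is a germline-expressed gene, this arrangement is designed to produce the integrase in germ cells, where recombination events can be passed to the next generation, and the NLS directs the enzyme into the nucleus where it acts on chromosomal target sites. The plasmid name also indicates a 3xP3-EGFP cassette, the widely used artificial eye-specific promoter driving green fluorescent protein as a visible marker in flies. However, no feature table is provided, so the presence and layout of this element cannot be confirmed beyond the name.

According to the record, the construct was derived from a parental plasmid, p3xP3-EGFP.vas-int.NLS.attB, by SpeI digestion to remove the attB site. Removing attB means the plasmid should no longer be a substrate for phiC31-mediated integration into attP landing sites, so it can serve purely as a source of integrase rather than inserting itself. It is catalogued as an RMCE vector and is intended for recombinase-mediated cassette exchange, in which phiC31 integrase swaps a donor cassette flanked by attB sites into a genomic locus flanked by attP sites. The record places it within a two-step genome engineering strategy in Drosophila that combines CRISPR-based targeting with subsequent RMCE. The cloning method and exact insert size are not stated.
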