>Addgene plasmid #60948 | p3xP3-EGFP.vas-int.NLS | addgene partial sequence | sequence record 99989 | M13-F20 5'-TGTAAAACGACGGCCAGT-3'
GGGTACGTACCGGGCCCGGATCTAATTCAATTAGAGACTAATTCAATTAGAGCTAATTCAATTAGGATCC
AAGCTTATCGATTTCGAACCCTCGACCGCCGGAGTATAAATAGAGGCGCTTCGTCTACGGAGCGACAATT
CAATTCAAACAAGCAAAGTGAACACGTCGCTAAGCGAAAGCTAAGCAAATAAACAAGCGCAGCTGAACAA
GCTAAACAATCGGCTCGAGACCGGTCGCCACCATGGTGAGCAAGGGCGAGGAGCTGTTCACCGGGGTGGT
GCCCATCCTGGTCGAGCTGGACGGCGACGTAAACGGCCACAAGTTCAGCGTGTCCGGCGAGGGCGAGGGC
GATGCCACCTACGGCAAGCTGACCCTGAAGTTCATCTGCACCACCGGCAAGCTGCCCGTGCCCTGGCCCA
CCCTCGTGACCACCCTGACCTACGGCGTGCAGTGCTTCAGCCGCTACCCCGACCACATGAAGCAGCACGA
CTTCTTCAAGTCCGCCATGCCCGAAGGCTACGTCCAGGAGCGCACCATCTTCTTCAAGGACGACGGCAAC
TACAAGACCCGCGCCGAGGTGAAGTTCGAGGGCGACACCCTGGTGAACCGCATCGAGCTGAAGGGCATCG
ACTTCAAGGAGGACGGCAACATCCTGGGGCACAAGCTGGAGTACAACTACAACAGCCACAACGTCTATAT
CATGGCCGACAAGCAGAAGAACGGCATCAAGGTGAACTTCAAGATCCGCCACAACATCGAGGACGGCAGC
GTGCAGCTCGCCGACCACTACCAGCAGAACACCCCCATCGGCGACGGCCCCGTGCTGCTGCCCG
