>Addgene plasmid #60948 | p3xP3-EGFP.vas-int.NLS | addgene partial sequence | sequence record 99992 | EGFP-C 5'-CATGGTCCTGCTGGAGTTCGTG-3'
GCGGCCGCGACTCTAGATCATAATCAGCCATACCACATTTGTAGAGGTTTTACTTGCTTTAAAAAACCTC
CCACACCTCCCCCTGAACCTGAAACATAAAATGAATGCAATTGTTGTTGTTAACTTGTTTATTGCAGCTT
ATAATGGTTACAAATAAAGCAATAGCATCACAAATTTCACAAATAAAGCATTTTTTTCACTGCATTCTAG
TTGTGGTTTGTCCAAACTCATCAATGTATCTTAGCTAGCATAACTTCGTATAATGTATGCTATACGAAGT
TATGCTAGCCTGCAGCTGGTTGTAGGTGCAGTTGCGCTTCTTGCACTTGGCGCACTTGAGGAGATCGGTC
TTGGTGCCCTGCACGGTGGCCAGCTGGGCATCGTTGATGGCCTCCTTGACGAACTTCTCGCGCAGCTTCT
TCATCTCGTCGCTGGCCATCTCCTCCGGCGTCATTTTGGCCAGCTGCTTGGCAGTGACGGCGCCGCACAT
AAAGTTGCCGCGCAATCCAGGATTCTTGGGGTCCTTCAGATTGGCCACGCGTGACCTAATGCGATTCTTG
TACTTCATATCCGTGTTATTGAACTCGGAGTAAATGGCATCCTCCAGTTCGGCGGCCATTTCCTCCGGCT
CACCGCATCCCTCGGGCACTTCGCCAATCTTCAGTGCGGTGGCCAGCATTTCGCGGCATTTGATGCGGAC
CGCATCTGTCATGCCACCGGAGGGAAACGAGGTCTGTGACGAGGATGTCGAGCCTTTCTTCTCTTTATCC
TTGGATGAGCTGGATGAACTGGACTTATCCTTGCC
