>Addgene plasmid #60948 | p3xP3-EGFP.vas-int.NLS | addgene partial sequence | sequence record 99996 | M13-Rev 5'-CAGGAAACAGCTATGACC-3'
GCTGGCTAGAACTAGTGGATCCAACACGAAGAGCAGCAGTGTGGTGGATTTCTCAGTTATTGATTTTGCT
TCTGCAAAGACAGCAAACGCAAAAGGGCAACATTTGCTGGTCGGCATGCTTTTCGGGGGAGGAGGACTGG
GCGCGAGCAGGGCGAGGCATGCATTCAAAAAGCCGGCTCCAACGGAGAGCGAGAGAGCGCAAGAGCCAAG
TGTACAGCAAGGCAAACAACAAACAACGAAACACGAAGGATGAGTACTTAAAACCAAACACGTGATAGTA
CACGGTATTAGTTGGGATCAAAGTGCACGTTTCTGTTAAGTTTTGCAACCGCTCGTTATTAAAAGCAGTT
CACAAAATACTTAAAAGAAATCGAATTAGAGCCAGAACATTTTTTCAAATTATATTTTGTTATACATTTC
TTTGTAAAAGGAAATTAAAATAGAAAATTCGAATGGCTTGCATATCCTAAATATGCATTTTATTATTATA
TGCGTTATAATACATATAATTAATATGTTATTAATATCTAACTTATTTAACTAATTACATCAATTACTGC
ATTACATTTAATTATTTGAAATCTATGTCCATACATTCTCGAGCTACGCCGCTACGTCTTCCGTGCCGTC
CTGGGCGTCGTCTTCGTCGTCGTCGGTCGGCGGCTTCGCCCACGTGATCGAAGCGCGCTTCTCGATGGGC
GTTCCCTGCCCCCTGCCCGTAGTCGACTTCGTGACAACGATCTTGTCTACGAAGAGCCCGACGAACACGC
GCTTGTCGTCTACTGACGCGCG
